Addgene plasmid #126764: B-HypaR-SpCas9
Purpose: Expression plasmid for human codon-opt. increased fidelity Blackjack-Hypa2SpCas9 (w/o U6-sgRNA). Cleaves both 20nt and 5'-extended 21nt spacer containing sgRNAs with higher fidelity than Hypa2SpCas9.
Depositing lab: Ervin Welker. Depositing organization: HUN-REN Research Centre for Natural Sciences. Publication: A cleavage rule for selection of increased-fidelity SpCas9 variants with high efficiency and no detectable off-targets. Kulcsar PI, Talas A, Ligeti Z, Toth E, Rakvacs Z, Bartos Z, Krausz SL, Welker A, Vegi VL, Huszar K, Welker E. Nat Commun. 2023 Sep 16;14(1):5746. doi: 10.1038/s41467-023-41393-5. PubMed 37717069.
Backbone
  Vector backbone: pX330-like (without U6-sgRNA coding sequence)
  Total vector size (bp): 8056
  Vector type: Mammalian Expression, CRISPR
Growth in bacteria
  Bacterial resistance: Ampicillin, 100 μg/mL
  Growth temperature: 37°C
  Growth strain: NEB Stable
  Copy number: High Copy
Gene/Insert
  Gene/Insert name: B-Hypa2SpCas9 (alt name: Blackjack-Hypa2SpCas9)
  Species: S. pyogenes
  Insert size (bp): 4251
  Mutation: R661A; N692A; M694A; Q695A; H698A; amino acids 1005-1013 replaced with two glycine
  Promoter: CBh
  Tag / fusion protein: 3xFLAG (N terminal on insert); NLS (N terminal on insert); NLS (C terminal on insert)
  Cloning method: Restriction Enzyme; 5′ cloning site MluI (not destroyed); 3′ cloning site Pfl23II (destroyed during cloning)
  Sequencing primers: 5′ GAACATCGTGATCGAAATG; 3′ TGTCGAAGCCGCCGTAC
Terms and licenses: Academic/Nonprofit Terms; Industry Terms: Not Available to Industry
Depositor comments: pCbh-3xFLAG-NLS-Blackjack-Hypa2SpCas9-NLS (without U6-sgRNA coding sequence, with silent mutations). Blackjack variants cleave both 20nt and 5'-extended 21nt spacer containing sgRNAs. B-Hypa2SpCas9 shows higher fidelity and target selectivity than its parental increased fidelity variant, Hypa2SpCas9. The lack of sgRNA expression cassette allows for easy testing of various SpCas9 variants with the same sgRNA expressed from a separate plasmid (e.g. pmCherry_gRNA, Addgene# #80457). For detailed information and plasmid usage, please see the associated publication. Please visit https://doi.org/10.1101/2022.08.16.504097 for bioRxiv preprint.
How to cite: B-HypaR-SpCas9 was a gift from Ervin Welker (Addgene plasmid # 126764 ; http://n2t.net/addgene:126764 ; RRID:Addgene_126764)
