[The description below was written by a language model from this plasmid's Addgene catalogue record and pLannotate feature annotations shown in this document.]
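Description:
B-HypaR-SpCas9 is a mammalian expression plasmid for an increased-fidelity Streptococcus pyogenes Cas9 variant, built on a pX330-like backbone from which the U6-sgRNA cassette has been removed. It is maintained in bacteria through a high-copy ColE1/pUC-type origin and selected with ampicillin via the β-lactamase gene. The backbone also carries a filamentous phage (f1/M13) origin and a single AAV2 inverted terminal repeat downstream of the expression cassette. With only one ITR annotated, this appears to be a backbone remnant rather than a functional AAV packaging unit.

The payload is a human codon-optimised Cas9 open reading frame, called Blackjack-Hypa2SpCas9 in the record. It is driven by the CBh promoter, which the feature tables resolve into a CMV enhancer, chicken β-actin promoter and hybrid CBA/MVM intron, and it is terminated by the bGH polyadenylation signal. The protein carries an N-terminal 3xFLAG tag and NLS and a C-terminal nucleoplasmin NLS for detection and nuclear import. It combines the substitutions R661A, N692A, M694A, Q695A and H698A with the "Blackjack" modification, in which residues 1005–1013 are replaced by two glycines. This replacement probably accounts for the short gap in the annotated Cas9 coding region. The depositor also notes silent mutations.

According to the record, Blackjack variants cleave with both standard 20-nt spacers and 5'-extended 21-nt spacers, and this variant shows higher fidelity and target selectivity than its parent Hypa2SpCas9. Because no guide is encoded, the sgRNA is supplied from a separate plasmid, which allows different Cas9 variants to be compared with the same guide. The depositor sequence matches the catalogued 8,056 bp, while the repository's sequencing result is somewhat longer (8,191 nt), starts at a different point on the circular map, and shows the β-actin promoter as fragments.
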