Features (pLannotate 1.2.2; 16 found; start..end, strand, type, name):
     12..297     +  enhancer       CMV enhancer: human cytomegalovirus immediate early enhancer; contains an 18-bp deletion relative to the standard CMV enhancer
    299..576     +  promoter       chicken β-actin promoter: No description available
    577..805     +  intron         hybrid intron: hybrid between chicken β-actin (CBA) and minute virus of mice (MMV) introns (Gray et al., 2011)
    943..2544    +  CDS            Cas9(N): N-terminal portion of Streptococcus pyogenes Cas9 (Zetsche et al., 2015)
   2545..3952    +  CDS            Cas9(C) (fragment): C-terminal portion of Streptococcus pyogenes Cas9 (Zetsche et al., 2015)
   3957..5022    +  CDS            Cas9(C) (fragment): C-terminal portion of Streptococcus pyogenes Cas9 (Zetsche et al., 2015)
   5023..5070    +  CDS            nucleoplasmin NLS: bipartite nuclear localization signal from nucleoplasmin
   5104..5215    +  polyA_signal   bGH poly(A) signal: bovine growth hormone polyadenylation signal
   5320..5460    +  repeat_region  AAV2 ITR: inverted terminal repeat of adeno-associated virus serotype 2 inverted
   5465..5516    -  misc_feature   bom (fragment): basis of mobility region from pBR322
   5535..5915    +  rep_origin     M13 ori (sequence partly withheld): M13 bacteriophage origin of replication; arrow indicates direction of (+) strand synthesis
   5991..6040    -  misc_feature   bom (fragment): basis of mobility region from pBR322
   6142..6177    -  CDS            rop (fragment): Rop protein, which maintains plasmids at low copy number; rop
   6272..6376    +  promoter       AmpR promoter: bla
   6377..7237    +  CDS            AmpR: β-lactamase; bla; confers resistance to ampicillin, carbenicillin, and related antibiotics
   7408..7996    +  rep_origin     ori: high-copy-number ColE1/pMB1/pBR322/pUC origin of replication
>Addgene plasmid #126764 | B-HypaR-SpCas9 | depositor full sequence | sequence record 252844 | B-HypaR-SpCas9 sequence 8056 bps
CTAGAGGTACCCGTTACATAACTTACGGTAAATGGCCCGCCTGGCTGACCGCCCAACGACCCCCGCCCAT
TGACGTCAATAGTAACGCCAATAGGGACTTTCCATTGACGTCAATGGGTGGAGTATTTACGGTAAACTGC
CCACTTGGCAGTACATCAAGTGTATCATATGCCAAGTACGCCCCCTATTGACGTCAATGACGGTAAATGG
CCCGCCTGGCATTGTGCCCAGTACATGACCTTATGGGACTTTCCTACTTGGCAGTACATCTACGTATTAG
TCATCGCTATTACCATGGTCGAGGTGAGCCCCACGTTCTGCTTCACTCTCCCCATCTCCCCCCCCTCCCC
ACCCCCAATTTTGTATTTATTTATTTTTTAATTATTTTGTGCAGCGATGGGGGCGGGGGGGGGGGGGGGG
CGCGCGCCAGGCGGGGCGGGGCGGGGCGAGGGGCGGGGCGGGGCGAGGCGGAGAGGTGCGGCGGCAGCCA
ATCAGAGCGGCGCGCTCCGAAAGTTTCCTTTTATGGCGAGGCGGCGGCGGCGGCGGCCCTATAAAAAGCG
AAGCGCGCGGCGGGCGGGAGTCGCTGCGACGCTGCCTTCGCCCCGTGCCCCGCTCCGCCGCCGCCTCGCG
CCGCCCGCCCCGGCTCTGACTGACCGCGTTACTCCCACAGGTGAGCGGGCGGGACGGCCCTTCTCCTCCG
GGCTGTAATTAGCTGAGCAAGAGGTAAGGGTTTAAGGGATGGTTGGTTGGTGGGGTATTAATGTTTAATT
ACCTGGAGCACCTGCCTGAAATCACTTTTTTTCAGGTTGGACCGGTGCCACCATGGACTATAAGGACCAC
GACGGAGACTACAAGGATCATGATATTGATTACAAAGACGATGACGATAAGATGGCCCCAAAGAAGAAGC
GGAAGGTCGGTATCCACGGAGTCCCAGCAGCCGACAAGAAGTACAGCATCGGCCTGGACATCGGCACCAA
CTCTGTGGGCTGGGCCGTGATCACCGACGAGTACAAGGTGCCCAGCAAGAAATTCAAGGTGCTGGGCAAC
ACCGACCGGCACAGCATCAAGAAGAACCTGATCGGAGCCCTGCTGTTCGACAGCGGCGAAACAGCCGAGG
CCACCCGGCTGAAGAGAACCGCCAGAAGAAGATACACCAGACGGAAGAACCGGATCTGCTATCTGCAAGA
GATCTTCAGCAACGAGATGGCCAAGGTGGACGACAGCTTCTTCCACAGACTGGAAGAGTCCTTCCTGGTG
GAAGAGGATAAGAAGCACGAGCGGCACCCCATCTTCGGCAACATCGTGGACGAGGTGGCCTACCACGAGA
AGTACCCCACCATCTACCACCTGAGAAAGAAACTGGTGGACAGCACCGACAAGGCCGACCTGCGGCTGAT
CTATCTGGCCCTGGCCCACATGATCAAGTTCCGGGGCCACTTCCTGATCGAGGGCGACCTGAACCCCGAC
AACAGCGACGTGGACAAGCTGTTCATCCAGCTGGTGCAGACCTACAACCAGCTGTTCGAGGAAAACCCCA
TCAACGCCAGCGGCGTGGACGCCAAGGCCATCCTGTCTGCCAGACTGAGCAAGAGCAGACGGCTGGAAAA
TCTGATCGCCCAGCTGCCCGGCGAGAAGAAGAATGGCCTGTTCGGAAACCTGATTGCCCTGAGCCTGGGC
CTGACCCCCAACTTCAAGAGCAACTTCGACCTGGCCGAGGATGCCAAACTGCAGCTGAGCAAGGACACCT
ACGACGACGACCTGGACAACCTGCTGGCCCAGATCGGCGACCAGTACGCCGACCTGTTTCTGGCCGCCAA
GAACCTGTCCGACGCCATCCTGCTGAGCGACATCCTGAGAGTGAACACCGAGATCACCAAGGCCCCCCTG
AGCGCCTCTATGATCAAGAGATACGACGAGCACCACCAGGACCTGACCCTGCTGAAAGCTCTCGTGCGGC
AGCAGCTGCCTGAGAAGTACAAAGAGATTTTCTTCGACCAGAGCAAGAACGGCTACGCCGGCTACATTGA
CGGCGGAGCCAGCCAGGAAGAGTTCTACAAGTTCATCAAGCCCATCCTGGAAAAGATGGACGGCACCGAG
GAACTGCTCGTGAAGCTGAACAGAGAGGACCTGCTGCGGAAGCAGCGGACCTTCGACAACGGCAGCATCC
CCCACCAGATCCACCTGGGAGAGCTGCACGCCATTCTGCGGCGGCAGGAAGATTTTTACCCATTCCTGAA
GGACAACCGGGAAAAGATCGAGAAGATCCTGACCTTCCGCATCCCCTACTACGTGGGCCCTCTGGCCAGG
GGAAACAGCAGATTCGCCTGGATGACCAGAAAGAGCGAGGAAACCATCACCCCCTGGAACTTCGAGGAAG
TGGTGGACAAGGGCGCTTCCGCCCAGAGCTTCATCGAGCGGATGACCAACTTCGATAAGAACCTGCCCAA
CGAGAAGGTGCTGCCCAAGCACAGCCTGCTGTACGAGTACTTCACCGTGTATAACGAGCTGACCAAAGTG
AAATACGTGACCGAGGGAATGAGAAAGCCCGCCTTCCTGAGCGGCGAGCAGAAAAAGGCCATCGTGGACC
TGCTGTTCAAGACCAACCGGAAAGTGACCGTGAAGCAGCTGAAAGAGGACTACTTCAAGAAAATCGAGTG
CTTCGACTCCGTGGAAATCTCCGGCGTGGAAGATCGGTTCAACGCCTCCCTGGGCACATACCACGATCTG
CTGAAAATTATCAAGGACAAGGACTTCCTGGACAATGAGGAAAACGAGGACATTCTGGAAGATATCGTGC
TGACCCTGACACTGTTTGAGGACAGAGAGATGATCGAGGAACGGCTGAAAACCTATGCCCACCTGTTCGA
CGACAAAGTGATGAAGCAGCTGAAGCGGCGGAGATACACCGGCTGGGGCGCGCTGAGCCGGAAGCTGATC
AACGGCATCCGCGACAAGCAGTCCGGCAAGACAATCCTGGATTTCCTGAAGTCCGACGGCTTCGCCAACA
GAGCCTTTGCAGCCCTGATCGCTGACGACAGCCTGACCTTTAAAGAGGACATCCAGAAAGCCCAGGTGTC
CGGCCAGGGCGATAGCCTGCACGAGCACATTGCCAATCTGGCCGGCAGCCCCGCCATTAAGAAGGGCATC
CTGCAGACAGTGAAGGTGGTGGACGAGCTCGTGAAAGTGATGGGCCGGCACAAGCCCGAGAACATCGTGA
TCGAAATGGCCAGAGAGAACCAGACCACCCAGAAGGGACAGAAGAACAGCCGCGAGAGAATGAAGCGGAT
CGAAGAGGGCATCAAAGAGCTGGGCAGCCAGATCCTGAAAGAACACCCCGTGGAAAACACCCAGCTGCAG
AACGAGAAGCTGTACCTGTACTACCTGCAGAATGGGCGGGATATGTACGTGGACCAGGAACTGGACATCA
ACCGGCTGTCCGACTACGATGTGGACCATATCGTGCCTCAGAGCTTTCTGAAGGACGACTCCATCGACAA
CAAGGTGCTGACCAGAAGCGACAAGAACCGGGGCAAGAGCGACAACGTGCCCTCCGAAGAGGTCGTGAAG
AAGATGAAGAACTACTGGCGGCAGCTGCTGAACGCCAAGCTGATTACCCAGAGAAAGTTCGACAATCTGA
CCAAGGCCGAGAGAGGCGGCCTGAGCGAACTGGATAAGGCCGGCTTCATCAAGAGACAGCTGGTGGAAAC
CCGGCAGATCACAAAGCACGTGGCACAGATCCTGGACTCCCGGATGAACACTAAGTACGACGAGAATGAC
AAGCTGATCCGGGAAGTGAAAGTGATCACCCTGAAGTCCAAGCTGGTGTCCGATTTCCGGAAGGATTTCC
AGTTTTACAAAGTGCGCGAGATCAACAACTACCACCACGCCCACGACGCGTACCTGAACGCCGTCGTGGG
AACCGCCCTGATCAAAAAGTACCCTAAGCTGGGTGGCAAGGTGTACGATGTACGGAAGATGATCGCCAAG
AGCGAGCAGGAAATCGGCAAGGCTACCGCCAAGTACTTCTTCTACAGCAACATCATGAACTTTTTCAAGA
CCGAGATTACCCTGGCCAACGGCGAGATCCGGAAGCGGCCTCTGATCGAGACAAACGGCGAAACCGGGGA
GATCGTGTGGGATAAGGGCCGGGATTTTGCCACCGTGCGGAAAGTGCTGAGCATGCCCCAAGTGAATATC
GTGAAAAAGACCGAGGTGCAGACAGGCGGCTTCAGCAAAGAGTCTATCCTGCCCAAGAGGAACAGCGATA
AGCTGATCGCCAGAAAGAAGGACTGGGACCCTAAGAAGTACGGCGGCTTCGACAGCCCCACCGTGGCCTA
TTCTGTGCTGGTGGTGGCCAAAGTGGAAAAGGGCAAGTCCAAGAAACTGAAGAGTGTGAAAGAGCTGCTG
GGGATCACCATCATGGAAAGAAGCAGCTTCGAGAAGAATCCCATCGACTTTCTGGAAGCCAAGGGCTACA
AAGAAGTGAAAAAGGACCTGATCATCAAGCTGCCTAAGTACTCCCTGTTCGAGCTGGAAAACGGCCGGAA
GAGAATGCTGGCCTCTGCCGGCGAACTGCAGAAGGGAAACGAACTGGCCCTGCCCTCCAAATATGTGAAC
TTCCTGTACCTGGCCAGCCACTATGAGAAGCTGAAGGGCTCCCCCGAGGATAATGAGCAGAAACAGCTGT
TTGTGGAACAGCACAAGCACTACCTGGACGAGATCATCGAGCAGATCAGCGAGTTCTCCAAGAGAGTGAT
CCTGGCCGACGCTAATCTGGACAAAGTGCTGTCCGCCTACAACAAGCACCGGGATAAGCCCATCAGAGAG
CAGGCCGAGAATATCATCCACCTGTTTACCCTGACCAATCTGGGAGCCCCTGCCGCCTTCAAGTACTTTG
ACACCACCATCGACCGGAAGAGGTACACCAGCACCAAAGAGGTGCTGGACGCCACCCTGATCCACCAGAG
CATCACCGGCCTGTACGAGACACGGATCGACCTGTCTCAGCTGGGAGGCGACAAAAGGCCGGCGGCCACG
AAAAAGGCCGGCCAGGCAAAAAAGAAAAAGTAAGAATTCCTAGAGCTCGCTGATCAGCCTCGACTGTGCC
TTCTAGTTGCCAGCCATCTGTTGTTTGCCCCTCCCCCGTGCCTTCCTTGACCCTGGAAGGTGCCACTCCC
ACTGTCCTTTCCTAATAAAATGAGGAAATTGCATCGCATTGTCTGAGTAGGTGTCATTCTATTCTGGGGG
GTGGGGTGGGGCAGGACAGCAAGGGGGAGGATTGGGAAGAGAATAGCAGGCATGCTGGGGAGCGGCCGCA
GGAACCCCTAGTGATGGAGTTGGCCACTCCCTCTCTGCGCGCTCGCTCGCTCACTGAGGCCGGGCGACCA
AAGGTCGCCCGACGCCCGGGCTTTGCCCGGGCGGCCTCAGTGAGCGAGCGAGCGCGCAGCTGCCTGCAGG
GGCGCCTGATGCGGTATTTTCTCCTTACGCATCTGTGCGGTATTTCACACCGCATA
[142 nt withheld, positions 5517-5658]
C
[141 nt withheld, positions 5660-5800]
CCTTTGACGTTGGAGTCCACGTTCTTT
[37 nt withheld, positions 5828-5864]
ACCCTATCTCGGGCTATTCTTTTGATTTATAAGGGATTTTGCCGATTTCGGCCTATTGGTTAAAAAATGA
GCTGATTTAACAAAAATTTAACGCGAATTTTAACAAAATATTAACGTTTACAATTTTATGGTGCACTCTC
AGTACAATCTGCTCTGATGCCGCATAGTTAAGCCAGCCCCGACACCCGCCAACACCCGCTGACGCGCCCT
GACGGGCTTGTCTGCTCCCGGCATCCGCTTACAGACAAGCTGTGACCGTCTCCGGGAGCTGCATGTGTCA
GAGGTTTTCACCGTCATCACCGAAACGCGCGAGACGAAAGGGCCTCGTGATACGCCTATTTTTATAGGTT
AATGTCATGATAATAATGGTTTCTTAGACGTCAGGTGGCACTTTTCGGGGAAATGTGCGCGGAACCCCTA
TTTGTTTATTTTTCTAAATACATTCAAATATGTATCCGCTCATGAGACAATAACCCTGATAAATGCTTCA
ATAATATTGAAAAAGGAAGAGTATGAGTATTCAACATTTCCGTGTCGCCCTTATTCCCTTTTTTGCGGCA
TTTTGCCTTCCTGTTTTTGCTCACCCAGAAACGCTGGTGAAAGTAAAAGATGCTGAAGATCAGTTGGGTG
CACGAGTGGGTTACATCGAACTGGATCTCAACAGCGGTAAGATCCTTGAGAGTTTTCGCCCCGAAGAACG
TTTTCCAATGATGAGCACTTTTAAAGTTCTGCTATGTGGCGCGGTATTATCCCGTATTGACGCCGGGCAA
GAGCAACTCGGTCGCCGCATACACTATTCTCAGAATGACTTGGTTGAGTACTCACCAGTCACAGAAAAGC
ATCTTACGGATGGCATGACAGTAAGAGAATTATGCAGTGCTGCCATAACCATGAGTGATAACACTGCGGC
CAACTTACTTCTGACAACGATCGGAGGACCGAAGGAGCTAACCGCTTTTTTGCACAACATGGGGGATCAT
GTAACTCGCCTTGATCGTTGGGAACCGGAGCTGAATGAAGCCATACCAAACGACGAGCGTGACACCACGA
TGCCTGTAGCAATGGCAACAACGTTGCGCAAACTATTAACTGGCGAACTACTTACTCTAGCTTCCCGGCA
ACAATTAATAGACTGGATGGAGGCGGATAAAGTTGCAGGACCACTTCTGCGCTCGGCCCTTCCGGCTGGC
TGGTTTATTGCTGATAAATCTGGAGCCGGTGAGCGTGGAAGCCGCGGTATCATTGCAGCACTGGGGCCAG
ATGGTAAGCCCTCCCGTATCGTAGTTATCTACACGACGGGGAGTCAGGCAACTATGGATGAACGAAATAG
ACAGATCGCTGAGATAGGTGCCTCACTGATTAAGCATTGGTAACTGTCAGACCAAGTTTACTCATATATA
CTTTAGATTGATTTAAAACTTCATTTTTAATTTAAAAGGATCTAGGTGAAGATCCTTTTTGATAATCTCA
TGACCAAAATCCCTTAACGTGAGTTTTCGTTCCACTGAGCGTCAGACCCCGTAGAAAAGATCAAAGGATC
TTCTTGAGATCCTTTTTTTCTGCGCGTAATCTGCTGCTTGCAAACAAAAAAACCACCGCTACCAGCGGTG
GTTTGTTTGCCGGATCAAGAGCTACCAACTCTTTTTCCGAAGGTAACTGGCTTCAGCAGAGCGCAGATAC
CAAATACTGTCCTTCTAGTGTAGCCGTAGTTAGGCCACCACTTCAAGAACTCTGTAGCACCGCCTACATA
CCTCGCTCTGCTAATCCTGTTACCAGTGGCTGCTGCCAGTGGCGATAAGTCGTGTCTTACCGGGTTGGAC
TCAAGACGATAGTTACCGGATAAGGCGCAGCGGTCGGGCTGAACGGGGGGTTCGTGCACACAGCCCAGCT
TGGAGCGAACGACCTACACCGAACTGAGATACCTACAGCGTGAGCTATGAGAAAGCGCCACGCTTCCCGA
AGGGAGAAAGGCGGACAGGTATCCGGTAAGCGGCAGGGTCGGAACAGGAGAGCGCACGAGGGAGCTTCCA
GGGGGAAACGCCTGGTATCTTTATAGTCCTGTCGGGTTTCGCCACCTCTGACTTGAGCGTCGATTTTTGT
GATGCTCGTCAGGGGGGCGGAGCCTATGGAAAAACGCCAGCAACGCGGCCTTTTTACGGTTCCTGGCCTT
TTGCTGGCCTTTTGCTCACATG
