Features (pLannotate 1.2.2; 18 found; start..end, strand, type, name):
     59..207     +  promoter       chicken β-actin promoter (fragment): contains a 21-bp deletion relative to the standard chicken β-actin promoter
    208..435     +  intron         hybrid intron: hybrid between chicken β-actin (CBA) and minute virus of mice (MMV) introns (Gray et al., 2011)
    573..2174    +  CDS            Cas9(N): N-terminal portion of Streptococcus pyogenes Cas9 (Zetsche et al., 2015)
   2175..3582    +  CDS            Cas9(C) (fragment): C-terminal portion of Streptococcus pyogenes Cas9 (Zetsche et al., 2015)
   3587..4652    +  CDS            Cas9(C) (fragment): C-terminal portion of Streptococcus pyogenes Cas9 (Zetsche et al., 2015)
   4653..4700    +  CDS            nucleoplasmin NLS: bipartite nuclear localization signal from nucleoplasmin
   4734..4845    +  polyA_signal   bGH poly(A) signal: bovine growth hormone polyadenylation signal
   4950..5090    +  repeat_region  AAV2 ITR: inverted terminal repeat of adeno-associated virus serotype 2 inverted
   5095..5146    -  misc_feature   bom (fragment): basis of mobility region from pBR322
   5165..5620    +  rep_origin     f1 ori (sequence partly withheld): f1 bacteriophage origin of replication; arrow indicates direction of (+) strand synthesis
   5621..5670    -  misc_feature   bom (fragment): basis of mobility region from pBR322
   5772..5807    -  CDS            rop (fragment): Rop protein, which maintains plasmids at low copy number; rop
   5902..6006    +  promoter       AmpR promoter: bla
   6007..6867    +  CDS            AmpR: β-lactamase; bla; confers resistance to ampicillin, carbenicillin, and related antibiotics
   7038..7626    +  rep_origin     ori: high-copy-number ColE1/pMB1/pBR322/pUC origin of replication
   7698..7983    +  enhancer       CMV enhancer: human cytomegalovirus immediate early enhancer; contains an 18-bp deletion relative to the standard CMV enhancer
   7985..8149    +  promoter       chicken β-actin promoter (fragment): No description available
   8167..8188    +  promoter       chicken β-actin promoter (fragment): No description available
>Addgene plasmid #126764 | B-HypaR-SpCas9 | addgene full sequence | sequence record 410886 | Addgene NGS Result
GGBSGDGGGGGKGGKKNGGGGGGGGGGGGGGGGGGGGGGGGGGGGGGGGGGSGGGGGVGGGGSGGGGSGG
GGGGGGGSGGGGGGCGGGGCGGGGCGAGGCGGAGAGGTGCGGCGGCAGCCAATCAGAGCGGCGCGCTCCG
AAAGTTTCCTTTTATGGCGAGGCGGCGGCGGCGGCGGCCCTATAAAAAGCGAAGCGCGCGGCGGGCGGGA
GTCGCTGCGCGCTGCCTTCGCCCCGTGCCCCGCTCCGCCGCCGCCTCGCGCCGCCCGCCCCGGCTCTGAC
TGACCGCGTTACTCCCACAGGTGAGCGGGCGGGACGGCCCTTCTCCTCCGGGCTGTAATTAGCTGAGCAA
GAGGTAAGGGTTTAAGGGATGGTTGGTTGGTGGGGTATTAATGTTTAATTACCTGGAGCACCTGCCTGAA
ATCACTTTTTTTCAGGTTGGACCGGTGCCACCATGGACTATAAGGACCACGACGGAGACTACAAGGATCA
TGATATTGATTACAAAGACGATGACGATAAGATGGCCCCAAAGAAGAAGCGGAAGGTCGGTATCCACGGA
GTCCCAGCAGCCGACAAGAAGTACAGCATCGGCCTGGACATCGGCACCAACTCTGTGGGCTGGGCCGTGA
TCACCGACGAGTACAAGGTGCCCAGCAAGAAATTCAAGGTGCTGGGCAACACCGACCGGCACAGCATCAA
GAAGAACCTGATCGGAGCCCTGCTGTTCGACAGCGGCGAAACAGCCGAGGCCACCCGGCTGAAGAGAACC
GCCAGAAGAAGATACACCAGACGGAAGAACCGGATCTGCTATCTGCAAGAGATCTTCAGCAACGAGATGG
CCAAGGTGGACGACAGCTTCTTCCACAGACTGGAAGAGTCCTTCCTGGTGGAAGAGGATAAGAAGCACGA
GCGGCACCCCATCTTCGGCAACATCGTGGACGAGGTGGCCTACCACGAGAAGTACCCCACCATCTACCAC
CTGAGAAAGAAACTGGTGGACAGCACCGACAAGGCCGACCTGCGGCTGATCTATCTGGCCCTGGCCCACA
TGATCAAGTTCCGGGGCCACTTCCTGATCGAGGGCGACCTGAACCCCGACAACAGCGACGTGGACAAGCT
GTTCATCCAGCTGGTGCAGACCTACAACCAGCTGTTCGAGGAAAACCCCATCAACGCCAGCGGCGTGGAC
GCCAAGGCCATCCTGTCTGCCAGACTGAGCAAGAGCAGACGGCTGGAAAATCTGATCGCCCAGCTGCCCG
GCGAGAAGAAGAATGGCCTGTTCGGAAACCTGATTGCCCTGAGCCTGGGCCTGACCCCCAACTTCAAGAG
CAACTTCGACCTGGCCGAGGATGCCAAACTGCAGCTGAGCAAGGACACCTACGACGACGACCTGGACAAC
CTGCTGGCCCAGATCGGCGACCAGTACGCCGACCTGTTTCTGGCCGCCAAGAACCTGTCCGACGCCATCC
TGCTGAGCGACATCCTGAGAGTGAACACCGAGATCACCAAGGCCCCCCTGAGCGCCTCTATGATCAAGAG
ATACGACGAGCACCACCAGGACCTGACCCTGCTGAAAGCTCTCGTGCGGCAGCAGCTGCCTGAGAAGTAC
AAAGAGATTTTCTTCGACCAGAGCAAGAACGGCTACGCCGGCTACATTGACGGCGGAGCCAGCCAGGAAG
AGTTCTACAAGTTCATCAAGCCCATCCTGGAAAAGATGGACGGCACCGAGGAACTGCTCGTGAAGCTGAA
CAGAGAGGACCTGCTGCGGAAGCAGCGGACCTTCGACAACGGCAGCATCCCCCACCAGATCCACCTGGGA
GAGCTGCACGCCATTCTGCGGCGGCAGGAAGATTTTTACCCATTCCTGAAGGACAACCGGGAAAAGATCG
AGAAGATCCTGACCTTCCGCATCCCCTACTACGTGGGCCCTCTGGCCAGGGGAAACAGCAGATTCGCCTG
GATGACCAGAAAGAGCGAGGAAACCATCACCCCCTGGAACTTCGAGGAAGTGGTGGACAAGGGCGCTTCC
GCCCAGAGCTTCATCGAGCGGATGACCAACTTCGATAAGAACCTGCCCAACGAGAAGGTGCTGCCCAAGC
ACAGCCTGCTGTACGAGTACTTCACCGTGTATAACGAGCTGACCAAAGTGAAATACGTGACCGAGGGAAT
GAGAAAGCCCGCCTTCCTGAGCGGCGAGCAGAAAAAGGCCATCGTGGACCTGCTGTTCAAGACCAACCGG
AAAGTGACCGTGAAGCAGCTGAAAGAGGACTACTTCAAGAAAATCGAGTGCTTCGACTCCGTGGAAATCT
CCGGCGTGGAAGATCGGTTCAACGCCTCCCTGGGCACATACCACGATCTGCTGAAAATTATCAAGGACAA
GGACTTCCTGGACAATGAGGAAAACGAGGACATTCTGGAAGATATCGTGCTGACCCTGACACTGTTTGAG
GACAGAGAGATGATCGAGGAACGGCTGAAAACCTATGCCCACCTGTTCGACGACAAAGTGATGAAGCAGC
TGAAGCGGCGGAGATACACCGGCTGGGGCGCGCTGAGCCGGAAGCTGATCAACGGCATCCGCGACAAGCA
GTCCGGCAAGACAATCCTGGATTTCCTGAAGTCCGACGGCTTCGCCAACAGAGCCTTTGCAGCCCTGATC
GCTGACGACAGCCTGACCTTTAAAGAGGACATCCAGAAAGCCCAGGTGTCCGGCCAGGGCGATAGCCTGC
ACGAGCACATTGCCAATCTGGCCGGCAGCCCCGCCATTAAGAAGGGCATCCTGCAGACAGTGAAGGTGGT
GGACGAGCTCGTGAAAGTGATGGGCCGGCACAAGCCCGAGAACATCGTGATCGAAATGGCCAGAGAGAAC
CAGACCACCCAGAAGGGACAGAAGAACAGCCGCGAGAGAATGAAGCGGATCGAAGAGGGCATCAAAGAGC
TGGGCAGCCAGATCCTGAAAGAACACCCCGTGGAAAACACCCAGCTGCAGAACGAGAAGCTGTACCTGTA
CTACCTGCAGAATGGGCGGGATATGTACGTGGACCAGGAACTGGACATCAACCGGCTGTCCGACTACGAT
GTGGACCATATCGTGCCTCAGAGCTTTCTGAAGGACGACTCCATCGACAACAAGGTGCTGACCAGAAGCG
ACAAGAACCGGGGCAAGAGCGACAACGTGCCCTCCGAAGAGGTCGTGAAGAAGATGAAGAACTACTGGCG
GCAGCTGCTGAACGCCAAGCTGATTACCCAGAGAAAGTTCGACAATCTGACCAAGGCCGAGAGAGGCGGC
CTGAGCGAACTGGATAAGGCCGGCTTCATCAAGAGACAGCTGGTGGAAACCCGGCAGATCACAAAGCACG
TGGCACAGATCCTGGACTCCCGGATGAACACTAAGTACGACGAGAATGACAAGCTGATCCGGGAAGTGAA
AGTGATCACCCTGAAGTCCAAGCTGGTGTCCGATTTCCGGAAGGATTTCCAGTTTTACAAAGTGCGCGAG
ATCAACAACTACCACCACGCCCACGACGCGTACCTGAACGCCGTCGTGGGAACCGCCCTGATCAAAAAGT
ACCCTAAGCTGGGTGGCAAGGTGTACGATGTACGGAAGATGATCGCCAAGAGCGAGCAGGAAATCGGCAA
GGCTACCGCCAAGTACTTCTTCTACAGCAACATCATGAACTTTTTCAAGACCGAGATTACCCTGGCCAAC
GGCGAGATCCGGAAGCGGCCTCTGATCGAGACAAACGGCGAAACCGGGGAGATCGTGTGGGATAAGGGCC
GGGATTTTGCCACCGTGCGGAAAGTGCTGAGCATGCCCCAAGTGAATATCGTGAAAAAGACCGAGGTGCA
GACAGGCGGCTTCAGCAAAGAGTCTATCCTGCCCAAGAGGAACAGCGATAAGCTGATCGCCAGAAAGAAG
GACTGGGACCCTAAGAAGTACGGCGGCTTCGACAGCCCCACCGTGGCCTATTCTGTGCTGGTGGTGGCCA
AAGTGGAAAAGGGCAAGTCCAAGAAACTGAAGAGTGTGAAAGAGCTGCTGGGGATCACCATCATGGAAAG
AAGCAGCTTCGAGAAGAATCCCATCGACTTTCTGGAAGCCAAGGGCTACAAAGAAGTGAAAAAGGACCTG
ATCATCAAGCTGCCTAAGTACTCCCTGTTCGAGCTGGAAAACGGCCGGAAGAGAATGCTGGCCTCTGCCG
GCGAACTGCAGAAGGGAAACGAACTGGCCCTGCCCTCCAAATATGTGAACTTCCTGTACCTGGCCAGCCA
CTATGAGAAGCTGAAGGGCTCCCCCGAGGATAATGAGCAGAAACAGCTGTTTGTGGAACAGCACAAGCAC
TACCTGGACGAGATCATCGAGCAGATCAGCGAGTTCTCCAAGAGAGTGATCCTGGCCGACGCTAATCTGG
ACAAAGTGCTGTCCGCCTACAACAAGCACCGGGATAAGCCCATCAGAGAGCAGGCCGAGAATATCATCCA
CCTGTTTACCCTGACCAATCTGGGAGCCCCTGCCGCCTTCAAGTACTTTGACACCACCATCGACCGGAAG
AGGTACACCAGCACCAAAGAGGTGCTGGACGCCACCCTGATCCACCAGAGCATCACCGGCCTGTACGAGA
CACGGATCGACCTGTCTCAGCTGGGAGGCGACAAAAGGCCGGCGGCCACGAAAAAGGCCGGCCAGGCAAA
AAAGAAAAAGTAAGAATTCCTAGAGCTCGCTGATCAGCCTCGACTGTGCCTTCTAGTTGCCAGCCATCTG
TTGTTTGCCCCTCCCCCGTGCCTTCCTTGACCCTGGAAGGTGCCACTCCCACTGTCCTTTCCTAATAAAA
TGAGGAAATTGCATCGCATTGTCTGAGTAGGTGTCATTCTATTCTGGGGGGTGGGGTGGGGCAGGACAGC
AAGGGGGAGGATTGGGAAGAGAATAGCAGGCATGCTGGGGAGCGGCCGCAGGAACCCCTAGTGATGGAGT
TGGCCACTCCCTCTCTGCGCGCTCGCTCGCTCACTGAGGCCGGGCGACCAAAGGTCGCCCGACGCCCGGG
CTTTGCCCGGGCGGCCTCAGTGAGCGAGCGAGCGCGCAGCTGCCTGCAGGGGCGCCTGATGCGGTATTTT
CTCCTTACGCATCTGTGCGGTATTTCACACCGCATA
[95 nt withheld, positions 5147-5241]
T
[46 nt withheld, positions 5243-5288]
C
[141 nt withheld, positions 5290-5430]
CCTTTGACGTTGGAGTCCACGTTCTTT
[37 nt withheld, positions 5458-5494]
ACTCTATCTCGGGCTATTCTTTTGATTTATAAGGGATTTTGCCGATTTCGGTCTATTGGTTAAAAAATGA
GCTGATTTAACAAAAATTTAACGCGAATTTTAACAAAATATTAACGTTTACAATTTTATGGTGCACTCTC
AGTACAATCTGCTCTGATGCCGCATAGTTAAGCCAGCCCCGACACCCGCCAACACCCGCTGACGCGCCCT
GACGGGCTTGTCTGCTCCCGGCATCCGCTTACAGACAAGCTGTGACCGTCTCCGGGAGCTGCATGTGTCA
GAGGTTTTCACCGTCATCACCGAAACGCGCGAGACGAAAGGGCCTCGTGATACGCCTATTTTTATAGGTT
AATGTCATGATAATAATGGTTTCTTAGACGTCAGGTGGCACTTTTCGGGGAAATGTGCGCGGAACCCCTA
TTTGTTTATTTTTCTAAATACATTCAAATATGTATCCGCTCATGAGACAATAACCCTGATAAATGCTTCA
ATAATATTGAAAAAGGAAGAGTATGAGTATTCAACATTTCCGTGTCGCCCTTATTCCCTTTTTTGCGGCA
TTTTGCCTTCCTGTTTTTGCTCACCCAGAAACGCTGGTGAAAGTAAAAGATGCTGAAGATCAGTTGGGTG
CACGAGTGGGTTACATCGAACTGGATCTCAACAGCGGTAAGATCCTTGAGAGTTTTCGCCCCGAAGAACG
TTTTCCAATGATGAGCACTTTTAAAGTTCTGCTATGTGGCGCGGTATTATCCCGTATTGACGCCGGGCAA
GAGCAACTCGGTCGCCGCATACACTATTCTCAGAATGACTTGGTTGAGTACTCACCAGTCACAGAAAAGC
ATCTTACGGATGGCATGACAGTAAGAGAATTATGCAGTGCTGCCATAACCATGAGTGATAACACTGCGGC
CAACTTACTTCTGACAACGATCGGAGGACCGAAGGAGCTAACCGCTTTTTTGCACAACATGGGGGATCAT
GTAACTCGCCTTGATCGTTGGGAACCGGAGCTGAATGAAGCCATACCAAACGACGAGCGTGACACCACGA
TGCCTGTAGCAATGGCAACAACGTTGCGCAAACTATTAACTGGCGAACTACTTACTCTAGCTTCCCGGCA
ACAATTAATAGACTGGATGGAGGCGGATAAAGTTGCAGGACCACTTCTGCGCTCGGCCCTTCCGGCTGGC
TGGTTTATTGCTGATAAATCTGGAGCCGGTGAGCGTGGAAGCCGCGGTATCATTGCAGCACTGGGGCCAG
ATGGTAAGCCCTCCCGTATCGTAGTTATCTACACGACGGGGAGTCAGGCAACTATGGATGAACGAAATAG
ACAGATCGCTGAGATAGGTGCCTCACTGATTAAGCATTGGTAACTGTCAGACCAAGTTTACTCATATATA
CTTTAGATTGATTTAAAACTTCATTTTTAATTTAAAAGGATCTAGGTGAAGATCCTTTTTGATAATCTCA
TGACCAAAATCCCTTAACGTGAGTTTTCGTTCCACTGAGCGTCAGACCCCGTAGAAAAGATCAAAGGATC
TTCTTGAGATCCTTTTTTTCTGCGCGTAATCTGCTGCTTGCAAACAAAAAAACCACCGCTACCAGCGGTG
GTTTGTTTGCCGGATCAAGAGCTACCAACTCTTTTTCCGAAGGTAACTGGCTTCAGCAGAGCGCAGATAC
CAAATACTGTTCTTCTAGTGTAGCCGTAGTTAGGCCACCACTTCAAGAACTCTGTAGCACCGCCTACATA
CCTCGCTCTGCTAATCCTGTTACCAGTGGCTGCTGCCAGTGGCGATAAGTCGTGTCTTACCGGGTTGGAC
TCAAGACGATAGTTACCGGATAAGGCGCAGCGGTCGGGCTGAACGGGGGGTTCGTGCACACAGCCCAGCT
TGGAGCGAACGACCTACACCGAACTGAGATACCTACAGCGTGAGCTATGAGAAAGCGCCACGCTTCCCGA
AGGGAGAAAGGCGGACAGGTATCCGGTAAGCGGCAGGGTCGGAACAGGAGAGCGCACGAGGGAGCTTCCA
GGGGGAAACGCCTGGTATCTTTATAGTCCTGTCGGGTTTCGCCACCTCTGACTTGAGCGTCGATTTTTGT
GATGCTCGTCAGGGGGGCGGAGCCTATGGAAAAACGCCAGCAACGCGGCCTTTTTACGGTTCCTGGCCTT
TTGCTGGCCTTTTGCTCACATGCTAGAGGTACCCGTTACATAACTTACGGTAAATGGCCCGCCTGGCTGA
CCGCCCAACGACCCCCGCCCATTGACGTCAATAGTAACGCCAATAGGGACTTTCCATTGACGTCAATGGG
TGGAGTATTTACGGTAAACTGCCCACTTGGCAGTACATCAAGTGTATCATATGCCAAGTACGCCCCCTAT
TGACGTCAATGACGGTAAATGGCCCGCCTGGCATTGTGCCCAGTACATGACCTTATGGGACTTTCCTACT
TGGCAGTACATCTACGTATTAGTCATCGCTATTACCATGGTCGAGGTGAGCCCCACGTTCTGCTTCACTC
TCCCCATCTCCCCCCCCTCCCCACCCCCAATTTTGTATTTATTTATTTTTTAATTATTTTGTGCAGCGAT
GGGGGCGGGGGGGGGGGGGGGGBGCGCGCCAGGSGGGGGGGGGGGGGGGGGGGGGGGGGGGGGGGGGGGG
GGGGGGGGGGGGGGGGGGGGGGGGGGGGGGGGGGGSG
